>Addgene plasmid #137993 | Crop-Seq-BFP-WPRE-TS-hU6-BsmbI | addgene full sequence | sequence record 351471 | Addgene NGS Result
GCCACTTTTTAAAAGAAAAGGGGGGACTGGAAGGGCTAATTCACTCCCAACGAAGACAAGATTTCACCAT
TATCGTTTCAGACCCACCTCCCAACCCCGAGGGGACCCAAGCAGTGGTATCAACGCAGAGTACATGGGGG
GACCCAGAGAGGGCCTATTTCCCATGATTCCTTCATATTTGCATATACGATACAAGGCTGTTAGAGAGAT
AATTAGAATTAATTTGACTGTAAACACAAAGATATTAGTACAAAATACGTGACGTAGAAAGTAATAATTT
CTTGGGTAGTTTGCAGTTTTAAAATTATGTTTTAAAATGGACTATCATATGCTTACCGTAACTTGAAAGT
ATTTCGATTTCTTGGCTTTATATATCTTGTGGAAAGGACGAAACACCGGAGACGGTTGTAAATGAGCACA
CAAAATACACATGCTAAAATATTATATTCTATGACCTTTATAAAATCAACCAAAATCTTCTTTTTAATAA
CTTTAGTATCAATAATTAGAATTTTTATGTTCCTTTTTGCAAACTTTTAATAAAAATGAGCAAAATAAAA
AAACGCTAGTTTTAGTAACTCGCGTTGTTTTCTTCACCTTTAATAATAGCTACTCCACCACTTGTTCCTA
AGCGGTCAGCTCCTGCTTCAATCATTTTTTGAGCATCTTCAAATGTTCTAACTCCACCAGCTGCTTTAAC
TAAAGCATTGTCTTTAACAACTGACTTCATTAGTTTAACATCTTCAAATGTTGCACCTGATTTTGAAAAT
CCTGTTGATGTTTTAACAAATTCTAATCCAGCTTCAACAGCTATTTCACAAGCTTTCATGATTTCTTCTT
TTGTTAATAAACAATTTTCCATAATACATTTAACAACATGTGATCCAGCTGCTTTTTTTACAGCTTTCAT
GTCTTCTAAAACTAATTCATAATTTTTGTCTTTTAATGCACCAATATTTAATACCATATCAATTTCTGTT
GCACCATCTTTAATTGCTTCAGAAACTTCGAATGCTTTTGTAGCTGTTGTGCATGCACCTAGAGGAAAAC
CTACAACATTTGTTATTCCTACATTTGTGCCTTTTAATAATTCTTTACAATAGCTTGTTCAATATGAATT
AACACAAACTGTTGCAAAATCAAATTCAATTGCTTCATCACATAATTGTTTAATTTCAGCTTTCGTAGCA
TCTTGTTTTAATAATGTGTGATCTATATATTTGTTTAGTTTCATTTTTTCTCCTATATATTCATTTTTAA
TTTTAATTCTTTAATAATTTCGTCTACTTTAACTTTAGCGTTTTGAACAGATTCACCAACACCTATAAAA
TAAATTTTTAGTTTAGGTTCAGTTCCACTTGGGCGAACAGCAAATCATGACTTATCTTCTAAATAAAATT
TTAGTAAGTCTTGTCCTGGCATATTATACATTCCATCGATGTAGTCTTCAACATTAACAACTTTAAGTCC
AGCAATTTGAGTTAAGGGTGTTGCTCTCAATGATTTCATTAATGGTTCAATTTTTAATTTCTTTTCTTCT
GGTTTAAAATTCAAGTTTAAAGTGAAAGTGTAATATGCACCCATTTCTTTAAATAAATCTTCTAAATAGT
CTACTAATGTTTTATTTTGTTTTTTATAAAATCAAGCAGCCTCTGCTATTAATATAGAAGCTTGTATTCC
ATCTTTATCTCTAGCTGAGTCATCAATTACATATCCATAACTTTCTTCATAAGCAAAAACAAAATTTAAT
CCGTTATCTTCTTCTTTAGCAATTTCTCTACCCATTCATTTAAATCCAGTTAAAGTTTTTACAATATTAA
CTCCATATTTTTCATGAGCGATTCTATCACCCAAATCACTTGTTACAAAACTTGAATATAGAGCCGGATT
TTTTGGAATGCTATTTAAGCGTTTTAGATTTGATAATTTTCAATCAATTAAAATTGGTCCTGTTTGATTT
CCATCTAATCTTACAAAATGACCATCATGTTTTATTGCCATTCCAAATCTGTCAGCATCTGGGTCATTCA
TAATAATAATATCTGCATCATGTTTAATACCATATTCAAGCGGTATTTTTCATGCAGGATCAAATTCTGG
ATTTGGATTTACAACATTTTTAAATGTTTCATCTTCAAATGCATGCTCTTCAACCTCAATAACGTTATAT
CCTGATTCACGTAATATTTTTGGGGTAAATTTAGTTCCTGTTCCATTAACTGCGCTAAAAATAATTTTTA
AATCTTTTTTAGCTTCTTGCTCTTTTTTGTACGTCTCTGTTTTAGAGCTAGAAATAGCAAGTTAAAATAA
GGCTAGTCCGTTATCAACTTGAAAAAGTGGCACCGAGTCGGTGCTTTTTTAAGCTTGGCGTAACTAGATC
TTGAGACACTGCTTTTTGCTTGTACTGGGTCTCTCTGGTTAGACCAGATCTGAGCCTGGGAGCTCTCTGG
CTAACTAGGGAACCCACTGCTTAAGCCTCAATAAAGCTTGCCTTGAGTGCTTCAAGTAGTGTGTGCCCGT
CTGTTGTGTGACTCTGGTAACTAGAGATCCCTCAGACCCTTTTAGTCAGTGTGGAAAATCTCTAGCAGTA
CGTATAGTAGTTCATGTCATCTTATTATTCAGTATTTATAACTTGCAAAGAAATGAATATCAGAGAGTGA
GAGGAACTTGTTTATTGCAGCTTATAATGGTTACAAATAAAGCAATAGCATCACAAATTTCACAAATAAA
GCATTTTTTTCACTGCATTCTAGTTGTGGTTTGTCCAAACTCATCAATGTATCTTATCATGTCTGGCTCT
AGCTATCCCGCCCCTAACTCCGCCCATCCCGCCCCTAACTCCGCCCAGTTCCGCCCATTCTCCGCCCCAT
GGCTGACTAATTTTTTTTATTTATGCAGAGGCCGAGGCCGCCTCGGCCTCTGAGCTATTCCAGAAGTAGT
GAGGAGGCTTTTTTGGAGGCCTAGGGACGTACCCAATTCGCCCTATAGTGAGTCGTATTACGCGCGCTCA
CTGGCCGTCGTTTTACAACGTCGTGACTGGGAAAACCCTGGCGTTACCCAACTTAATCGCCTTGCAGCAC
ATCCCCCTTTCGCCAGCTGGCGTAATAGCGAAGAGGCCCGCACCGATCGCCCTTCCCAACAGTTGCGCAG
CCTGAATGGCGAATGGG
[124 nt withheld, positions 3168-3291]
C
[91 nt withheld, positions 3293-3383]
A
[49 nt withheld, positions 3385-3433]
CCTTTGACGTTGGAGTCCACGTTCTTT
[37 nt withheld, positions 3461-3497]
ACCCTATCTCGGTCTATTCTTTTGATTTATAAGGGATTTTGCCGATTTCGGCCTATTGGTTAAAAAATGA
GCTGATTTAACAAAAATTTAACGCGAATTTTAACAAAATATTAACGCTTACAATTTAGGTGGCACTTTTC
GGGGAAATGTGCGCGGAACCCCTATTTGTTTATTTTTCTAAATACATTCAAATATGTATCCGCTCATGAG
ACAATAACCCTGATAAATGCTTCAATAATATTGAAAAAGGAAGAGTATGAGTATTCAACATTTCCGTGTC
GCCCTTATTCCCTTTTTTGCGGCATTTTGCCTTCCTGTTTTTGCTCACCCAGAAACGCTGGTGAAAGTAA
AAGATGCTGAAGATCAGTTGGGTGCACGAGTGGGTTACATCGAACTGGATCTCAACAGCGGTAAGATCCT
TGAGAGTTTTCGCCCCGAAGAACGTTTTCCAATGATGAGCACTTTTAAAGTTCTGCTATGTGGCGCGGTA
TTATCCCGTATTGACGCCGGGCAAGAGCAACTCGGTCGCCGCATACACTATTCTCAGAATGACTTGGTTG
AGTACTCACCAGTCACAGAAAAGCATCTTACGGATGGCATGACAGTAAGAGAATTATGCAGTGCTGCCAT
AACCATGAGTGATAACACTGCGGCCAACTTACTTCTGACAACGATCGGAGGACCGAAGGAGCTAACCGCT
TTTTTGCACAACATGGGGGATCATGTAACTCGCCTTGATCGTTGGGAACCGGAGCTGAATGAAGCCATAC
CAAACGACGAGCGTGACACCACGATGCCTGTAGCAATGGCAACAACGTTGCGCAAACTATTAACTGGCGA
ACTACTTACTCTAGCTTCCCGGCAACAATTAATAGACTGGATGGAGGCGGATAAAGTTGCAGGACCACTT
CTGCGCTCGGCCCTTCCGGCTGGCTGGTTTATTGCTGATAAATCTGGAGCCGGTGAGCGTGGGTCTCGCG
GTATCATTGCAGCACTGGGGCCAGATGGTAAGCCCTCCCGTATCGTAGTTATCTACACGACGGGGAGTCA
GGCAACTATGGATGAACGAAATAGACAGATCGCTGAGATAGGTGCCTCACTGATTAAGCATTGGTAACTG
TCAGACCAAGTTTACTCATATATACTTTAGATTGATTTAAAACTTCATTTTTAATTTAAAAGGATCTAGG
TGAAGATCCTTTTTGATAATCTCATGACCAAAATCCCTTAACGTGAGTTTTCGTTCCACTGAGCGTCAGA
CCCCGTAGAAAAGATCAAAGGATCTTCTTGAGATCCTTTTTTTCTGCGCGTAATCTGCTGCTTGCAAACA
AAAAAACCACCGCTACCAGCGGTGGTTTGTTTGCCGGATCAAGAGCTACCAACTCTTTTTCCGAAGGTAA
CTGGCTTCAGCAGAGCGCAGATACCAAATACTGTTCTTCTAGTGTAGCCGTAGTTAGGCCACCACTTCAA
GAACTCTGTAGCACCGCCTACATACCTCGCTCTGCTAATCCTGTTACCAGTGGCTGCTGCCAGTGGCGAT
AAGTCGTGTCTTACCGGGTTGGACTCAAGACGATAGTTACCGGATAAGGCGCAGCGGTCGGGCTGAACGG
GGGGTTCGTGCACACAGCCCAGCTTGGAGCGAACGACCTACACCGAACTGAGATACCTACAGCGTGAGCT
ATGAGAAAGCGCCACGCTTCCCGAAGGGAGAAAGGCGGACAGGTATCCGGTAAGCGGCAGGGTCGGAACA
GGAGAGCGCACGAGGGAGCTTCCAGGGGGAAACGCCTGGTATCTTTATAGTCCTGTCGGGTTTCGCCACC
TCTGACTTGAGCGTCGATTTTTGTGATGCTCGTCAGGGGGGCGGAGCCTATGGAAAAACGCCAGCAACGC
GGCCTTTTTACGGTTCCTGGCCTTTTGCTGGCCTTTTGCTCACATGTTCTTTCCTGCGTTATCCCCTGAT
TCTGTGGATAACCGTATTACCGCCTTTGAGTGAGCTGATACCGCTCGCCGCAGCCGAACGACCGAGCGCA
GCGAGTCAGTGAGCGAGGAAGCGGAAGAGCGCCCAATACGCAAACCGCCTCTCCCCGCGCGTTGGCCGAT
TCATTAATGCAGCTGGCACGACAGGTTTCCCGACTGGAAAGCGGGCAGTGAGCGCAACGCAATTAATGTG
AGTTAGCTCACTCATTAGGCACCCCAGGCTTTACACTTTATGCTTCCGGCTCGTATGTTGTGTGGAATTG
TGAGCGGATAACAATTTCACACAGGAAACAGCTATGACCATGATTACGCCAAGCGCGCAATTAACCCTCA
CTAAAGGGAACAAAAGCTGGAGCTGCAAGCTTAATGTAGTCTTATGCAATACTCTTGTAGTCTTGCAACA
TGGTAACGATGAGTTAGCAACATGCCTTACAAGGAGAGAAAAAGCACCGTGCATGCCGATTGGTGGAAGT
AAGGTGGTACGATCGTGCCTTATTAGGAAGGCAACAGACGGGTCTGACATGGATTGGACGAACCACTGAA
TTGCCGCATTGCAGAGATATTGTATTTAAGTGCCTAGCTCGATACATAAACGGGTCTCTCTGGTTAGACC
AGATCTGAGCCTGGGAGCTCTCTGGCTAACTAGGGAACCCACTGCTTAAGCCTCAATAAAGCTTGCCTTG
AGTGCTTCAAGTAGTGTGTGCCCGTCTGTTGTGTGACTCTGGTAACTAGAGATCCCTCAGACCCTTTTAG
TCAGTGTGGAAAATCTCTAGCAGTGGCGCCCGAACAGGGACTTGAAAGCGAAAGGGAAACCAGAGGAGCT
CTCTCGACGCAGGACTCGGCTTGCTGAAGCGCGCACGGCAAGAGGCGAGGGGCGGCGACTGGTGAGTACG
CCAAAAATTTTGACTAGCGGAGGCTAGAAGGAGAGAGATGGGTGCGAGAGCGTCAGTATTAAGCGGGGGA
GAATTAGATCGCGATGGGAAAAAATTCGGTTAAGGCCAGGGGGAAAGAAAAAATATAAATTAAAACATAT
AGTATGGGCAAGCAGGGAGCTAGAACGATTCGCAGTTAATCCTGGCCTGTTAGAAACATCAGAAGGCTGT
AGACAAATACTGGGACAGCTACAACCATCCCTTCAGACAGGATCAGAAGAACTTAGATCATTATATAATA
CAGTAGCAACCCTCTATTGTGTGCATCAAAGGATAGAGATAAAAGACACCAAGGAAGCTTTAGACAAGAT
AGAGGAAGAGCAAAACAAAAGTAAGACCACCGCACAGCAAGCGGCCGCTGATCTTCAGACCTGGAGGAGG
AGATATGAGGGACAATTGGAGAAGTGAATTATATAAATATAAAGTAGTAAAAATTGAACCATTAGGAGTA
GCACCCACCAAGGCAAAGAGAAGAGTGGTGCAGAGAGAAAAAAGAGCAGTGGGAATAGGAGCTTTGTTCC
TTGGGTTCTTGGGAGCAGCAGGAAGCACTATGGGCGCAGCGTCAATGACGCTGACGGTACAGGCCAGACA
ATTATTGTCTGGTATAGTGCAGCAGCAGAACAATTTGCTGAGGGCTATTGAGGCGCAACAGCATCTGTTG
CAACTCACAGTCTGGGGCATCAAGCAGCTCCAGGCAAGAATCCTGGCTGTGGAAAGATACCTAAAGGATC
AACAGCTCCTGGGGATTTGGGGTTGCTCTGGAAAACTCATTTGCACCACTGCTGTGCCTTGGAATGCTAG
TTGGAGTAATAAATCTCTGGAACAGATTTGGAATCACACGACCTGGATGGAGTGGGACAGAGAAATTAAC
AATTACACAAGCTTAATACACTCCTTAATTGAAGAATCGCAAAACCAGCAAGAAAAGAATGAACAAGAAT
TATTGGAATTAGATAAATGGGCAAGTTTGTGGAATTGGTTTAACATAACAAATTGGCTGTGGTATATAAA
ATTATTCATAATGATAGTAGGAGGCTTGGTAGGTTTAAGAATAGTTTTTGCTGTACTTTCTATAGTGAAT
AGAGTTAGGCAGGGATATTCACCATTATCGTTTCAGAATCTTGAGACAAATGGCAGTATTCATCCACAAT
TTTAAAAGAAAAGGGGGGATTGGGGGGTACAGTGCAGGGGAAAGAATAGTAGACATAATAGCAACAGACA
TACAAACTAAAGAATTACAAAAACAAATTACAAAAATTCAAAATTTTCGGGTTTATTACAGGGACAGCAG
AGATCCACTTTGGCGCCGGCTCGAGGGGGCCCGGGTGCAAAGATGGATAAAGTTTTAAACAGAGAGGAAT
CTTTGCAGCTAATGGACCTTCTAGGTCTTGAAAGGAGTGGGAATTGGCTCCGGTGCCCGTCAGTGGGCAG
AGCGCACATCGCCCACAGTCCCCGAGAAGTTGGGGGGAGGGGTCGGCAATTGATCCGGTGCCTAGAGAAG
GTGGCGCGGGGTAAACTGGGAAAGTGATGTCGTGTACTGGCTCCGCCTTTTTCCCGAGGGTGGGGGAGAA
CCGTATATAAGTGCAGTAGTCGCCGTGAACGTTCTTTTTCGCAACGGGTTTGCCGCCAGAACACAGGTAA
GTGCCGTGTGTGGTTCCCGCGGGCCTGGCCTCTTTACGGGTTATGGCCCTTGCGTGCCTTGAATTACTTC
CACCTGGCTGCAGTACGTGATTCTTGATCCCGAGCTTCGGGTTGGAAGTGGGTGGGAGAGTTCGAGGCCT
TGCGCTTAAGGAGCCCCTTCGCCTCGTGCTTGAGTTGAGGCCTGGCCTGGGCGCTGGGGCCGCCGCGTGC
GAATCTGGTGGCACCTTCGCGCCTGTCTCGCTGCTTTCGATAAGTCTCTAGCCATTTAAAATTTTTGATG
ACCTGCTGCGACGCTTTTTTTCTGGCAAGATAGTCTTGTAAATGCGGGCCAAGATCTGCACACTGGTATT
TCGGTTTTTGGGGCCGCGGGCGGCGACGGGGCCCGTGCGTCCCAGCGCACATGTTCGGCGAGGCGGGGCC
TGCGAGCGCGGCCACCGAGAATCGGACGGGGGTAGTCTCAAGCTGGCCGGCCTGCTCTGGTGCCTGGCCT
CGCGCCGCCGTGTATCGCCCCGCCCTGGGCGGCAAGGCTGGCCCGGTCGGCACCAGTTGCGTGAGCGGAA
AGATGGCCGCTTCCCGGCCCTGCTGCAGGGAGCTCAAAATGGAGGACGCGGCGCTCGGGAGAGCGGGCGG
GTGAGTCACCCACACAAAGGAAAAGGGCCTTTCCGTCCTCAGCCGTCGCTTCATGTGACTCCACGGAGTA
CCGGGCGCCGTCCAGGCACCTCGATTAGTTCTCGAGCTTTTGGAGTACGTCGTCTTTAGGTTGGGGGGAG
GGGTTTTATGCGATGGAGTTTCCCCACACTGAGTGGGTGGAGACTGAAGTTAGGCCAGCTTGGCACTTGA
TGTAATTCTCCTTGGAATTTGCCCTTTTTGAGTTTGGATCTTGGTTCATTCTCAAGCCTCAGACAGTGGT
TCAAAGTTTTTTTCTTCCATTTCAGGTGTCGTGACGTACGGCCACCATGAGCGAGCTGATCAAGGAGAAC
ATGCACATGAAGCTGTACATGGAGGGCACCGTGGACAACCACCACTTCAAGTGCACCAGCGAGGGCGAGG
GCAAGCCCTACGAGGGCACCCAGACCATGCGGATCAAGGTGGTGGAGGGCGGCCCCCTGCCCTTCGCCTT
CGACATCCTGGCCACCAGCTTCCTGTACGGCAGCAAGACCTTCATCAACCACACCCAGGGCATCCCCGAC
TTCTTCAAGCAGAGCTTCCCCGAGGGCTTCACCTGGGAGCGGGTGACCACCTACGAGGACGGCGGCGTGC
TGACCGCCACCCAGGACACCAGCCTCCAGGACGGCTGCCTGATCTACAACGTGAAGATCCGGGGCGTGAA
CTTCACCAGCAACGGCCCCGTGATGCAGAAGAAAACCCTGGGCTGGGAGGCCTTCACCGAGACACTGTAC
CCCGCCGACGGCGGCCTGGAGGGCCGGAACGACATGGCCCTGAAGCTGGTGGGCGGCAGCCACCTGATCG
CCAACATCAAGACCACCTACCGGAGCAAGAAGCCCGCCAAGAACCTGAAGATGCCCGGCGTGTACTACGT
GGACTACCGGCTGGAGCGGATCAAGGAGGCCAACAACGAGACATACGTGGAGCAGCACGAGGTGGCCGTG
GCCCGGTACTGCGACCTGCCCAGCAAGCTGGGCCACAAGCTGAACTGAACGCGTTAAGTCGACAATCAAC
CTCTGGATTACAAAATTTGTGAAAGATTGACTGGTATTCTTAACTATGTTGCTCCTTTTACGCTATGTGG
ATACGCTGCTTTAATGCCTTTGTATCATGCTATTGCTTCCCGTATGGCTTTCATTTTCTCCTCCTTGTAT
AAATCCTGGTTGCTGTCTCTTTATGAGGAGTTGTGGCCCGTTGTCAGGCAACGTGGCGTGGTGTGCACTG
TGTTTGCTGACGCAACCCCCACTGGTTGGGGCATTGCCACCACCTGTCAGCTCCTTTCCGGGACTTTCGC
TTTCCCCCTCCCTATTGCCACGGCGGAACTCATCGCCGCCTGCCTTGCCCGCTGCTGGACAGGGGCTCGG
CTGTTGGGCACTGACAATTCCGTGGTGTTGTCGGGGAAATCATCGTCCTTTCCTTGGCTGCTCGCCTGTG
TTGCCACCTGGATTCTGCGCGGGACGTCCTTCTGCTACGTCCCTTCGGCCCTCAATCCAGCGGACCTTCC
TTCCCGCGGCCTGCTGCCGGCTCTGCGGCCTCTTCCGCGTCTTCGCCTTCGCCCTCAGACGAGTCGGATC
TCCCTTTGGGCCGCCTCCCCGCGTCGACTTTAAGACCAATGACTTACAAGGCAGCTGTAGATCTTA
Features (pLannotate 1.2.2; 30 found; start..end, strand, type, name):
     82..108     +  CDS            Rev (fragment): human immunodeficiency virus 1 (HIV-1) Rev protein; rev; enhances nuclear export of unspliced and incompletely spliced viral mRNAs
    149..389     +  promoter       U6 promoter: RNA polymerase III promoter for human U6 snRNA
    575..1234    -  CDS            deoC1: DEOC1_STAAN - Also known as dra. Experimental evidence at protein level: Swiss-Prot protein existence level 1. Catalyzes a reversible aldol reaction between acetaldehyde and D-glyceraldehyde 3-phosphate to generate 2-deoxy-D-ribose 5- phosphate. From Staphylococcus aureus (strain N315).
   2279..2354    +  misc_RNA       gRNA scaffold: guide RNA scaffold for the Streptococcus pyogenes CRISPR/Cas9 system
   2407..2587    +  LTR            5' LTR (truncated): truncated 5' long terminal repeat (LTR) from HIV-1
   2665..2786    +  polyA_signal   SV40 poly(A) signal: SV40 polyadenylation signal
   2826..2961    +  rep_origin     SV40 ori: SV40 origin of replication
   2982..3000    -  promoter       T7 promoter: promoter for bacteriophage T7 RNA polymerase
   3008..3163    +  CDS            lacZα (fragment): LacZα fragment of β-galactosidase; lacZ fragment
   3168..3596    +  rep_origin     f1 ori (sequence partly withheld): f1 bacteriophage origin of replication; arrow indicates direction of (+) strand synthesis
   3649..3753    +  promoter       AmpR promoter: bla
   3754..4614    +  CDS            AmpR: β-lactamase; bla; confers resistance to ampicillin, carbenicillin, and related antibiotics
   4785..5373    +  rep_origin     ori: high-copy-number ColE1/pMB1/pBR322/pUC origin of replication
   5556..5648    +  CDS            lacI (fragment): lac repressor; lacI; The lac repressor binds to the lac operator to inhibit transcription in E. coli. This inhibition can be relieved by adding lactose or isopropyl-β-D-thiogalactopyranoside (IPTG).
   5661..5682    +  protein_bind   CAP binding site: CAP binding activates transcription in the presence of cAMP. E. coli catabolite activator protein
   5697..5727    +  promoter       lac promoter: promoter for the E. coli lac operon
   5735..5751    +  protein_bind   lac operator: The lac repressor binds to the lac operator to inhibit transcription in E. coli. This inhibition can be relieved by adding lactose or isopropyl-β-D-thiogalactopyranoside (IPTG). lac repressor encoded by lacI
   5796..5814    +  promoter       T3 promoter: promoter for bacteriophage T3 RNA polymerase
   5842..6068    +  promoter       RSV promoter: Rous sarcoma virus enhancer/promoter
   6069..6249    +  LTR            5' LTR (truncated): truncated 5' long terminal repeat (LTR) from HIV-1
   6296..6421    +  misc_feature   HIV-1 Ψ: packaging signal of human immunodeficiency virus type 1
   6405..6768    +  CDS            HIV-1 gag (fragment): gag protein from human immunodeficiency virus 1; gag
   6914..7147    +  misc_feature   RRE: The Rev response element (RRE) of HIV-1 allows for Rev-dependent mRNA export from the nucleus to the cytoplasm.
   7557..7674    +  misc_feature   cPPT/CTS: central polypurine tract and central termination sequence of HIV-1
   7740..7806    +  CDS            small t antigen (fragment): SV40 (simian virus 40) small t antigen
   7832..8043    +  promoter       EF-1α core promoter: core promoter for human elongation factor EF-1α
   8044..8982    +  intron         EF-1α intron A: intron upstream of the start codon of human EF-1α
   9004..9702    +  CDS            TagBFP: TagBFP is a basic (constitutively fluorescent) blue fluorescent protein published in 2008, derived from Entacmaea quadricolor. It is reported to be a very rapidly-maturing monomer with very low acid sensitivity.
   9721..10309   +  misc_feature   WPRE: woodchuck hepatitis virus posttranscriptional regulatory element
  10305..62      +  CDS            nef (fragment) (across the origin): NEF_HV1LA - Experimental evidence at protein level: Swiss-Prot protein existence level 1. Extracellular Nef protein targets CD4(+) T-lymphocytes for apoptosis by interacting with CXCR4 surface receptors. From Human immunodeficiency virus type 1 group M subtype B (isolate Lai) (HIV-1).
