[The description below was written by a language model from this plasmid's Addgene catalogue record and pLannotate feature annotations shown in this document.]
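Description:
Crop-Seq-BFP-WPRE-TS-hU6-BsmbI is an empty lentiviral CRISPR backbone derived from CROPseq-Guide-Puro, intended as the recipient vector for building ClonMapper gRNA barcode libraries that can be read out by droplet-based single-cell sequencing. It is propagated in E. coli as a high-copy plasmid through a ColE1/pUC-type origin with ampicillin selection (AmpR). An f1 origin, an SV40 origin, and leftover lac and T7/T3 cloning-vector elements sit in the non-viral part of the plasmid.

The viral genome is transcribed from an RSV promoter fused to a truncated HIV-1 5' LTR, followed by the Ψ packaging signal, a gag fragment, the RRE and cPPT/CTS, which support packaging, Rev-dependent export and nuclear import. Inside the provirus, an EF-1α promoter with its intron A drives TagBFP, followed by a WPRE to boost transcript abundance. BFP appears to take the place of the puromycin marker named in the parent backbone, since no mammalian drug-resistance gene is annotated.

As in the CROP-seq design, the human U6 promoter and S. pyogenes gRNA scaffold lie downstream of the WPRE, within the 3' LTR region. The cassette is therefore copied into the 5' LTR on integration. It is also carried in the 3' end of the polyadenylated EF-1α/BFP transcript, which lets the guide barcode be captured with the mRNA. Between U6 and the scaffold is a roughly 1.9 kb stuffer, partly annotated as a bacterial deoC-like sequence. The plasmid name implies this stuffer is removed with BsmBI for restriction cloning of barcode oligos. The record does not explain the "TS" element in the name.

Cells transduced with the resulting library are BFP-positive and carry heritable, expressed gRNA barcodes for lineage tracing.
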