Addgene plasmid #137993: Crop-Seq-BFP-WPRE-TS-hU6-BsmbI
Purpose: (Empty Backbone) Backbone for generation of ClonMapper gRNA barcode library for use in droplet-based sequencing
Depositing lab: Amy Brock. Depositing organization: University of Texas at Austin. Publication: Functionalized Lineage Tracing for the Study and Manipulation of Heterogeneous Cell Populations. Gardner A, Morgan D, Al'Khafaji A, Brock A. Methods Mol Biol. 2022;2394:109-131. doi: 10.1007/978-1-0716-1811-0_8. PubMed 35094325.
Backbone
  Vector backbone: CROPseq-Guide-Puro
  Vector type: Mammalian Expression, Lentiviral, CRISPR
Growth in bacteria
  Bacterial resistance: Ampicillin, 100 μg/mL
  Growth temperature: 37°C
  Growth strain: NEB Stable
  Copy number: High Copy
Gene/Insert
  Cloning method: Restriction Enzyme
  Sequencing primers: 5′ TTTCCCATGATTCCTTCATATTTGC
Terms and licenses: Academic/Nonprofit Terms; Industry Terms: Not Available to Industry
Depositor comments: Please visit https://docs.brocklab.com/clonmapper for an updated protocol.
How to cite: Crop-Seq-BFP-WPRE-TS-hU6-BsmbI was a gift from Amy Brock (Addgene plasmid # 137993 ; http://n2t.net/addgene:137993 ; RRID:Addgene_137993)
